Addgene plasmid #66046: DVA_DE
Purpose: (Empty Backbone) MoClo Destination Vector: (based on pSB1A2 with fixed illegal site) [D:LacZa:E]
Depositing lab: Douglas Densmore. Depositing organization: Boston University Main Campus. Publication: CIDAR MoClo: Improved MoClo Assembly Standard and New E. coli Part Library Enable Rapid Combinatorial Design for Synthetic and Traditional Biology. Iverson SV, Haddock TL, Beal J, Densmore DM. ACS Synth Biol. 2016 Jan 15;5(1):99-103. doi: 10.1021/acssynbio.5b00124. Epub 2015 Nov 4. PubMed 26479688.
Backbone
  Vector backbone: DVA
  Vector type: Synthetic Biology ; Destination Vector
Growth in bacteria
  Bacterial resistance: Ampicillin, 100 μg/mL
  Growth temperature: 37°C
  Growth strain: DH5alpha
  Copy number: Unknown
Gene/Insert
  Gene/Insert name: None
  Species: Synthetic
  Cloning method: Unknown
Terms and licenses: Academic/Nonprofit Terms; Industry Terms: Not Available to Industry
How to cite: DVA_DE was a gift from Douglas Densmore (Addgene plasmid # 66046 ; http://n2t.net/addgene:66046 ; RRID:Addgene_66046)
