[The description below was written by a language model from this plasmid's Addgene catalogue record and pLannotate feature annotations shown in this document.]
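Description:
DVA_DE is an empty destination vector from the CIDAR MoClo (modular cloning) system for synthetic biology in E. coli. According to the record, it is built on the DVA backbone, a derivative of the BioBrick plasmid pSB1A2 in which an illegal restriction site has been corrected. At 2,606 bp it is a compact bacterial cloning plasmid. It replicates from a ColE1/pMB1/pUC-type origin, which is annotated as high copy although the catalogue lists copy number as unknown. Selection is by ampicillin, through a β-lactamase gene driven by its native bla promoter. Remnants of the BioBrick prefix and suffix flank the cloning region, and a putative bacterial terminator sits next to the prefix, reflecting the pSB1A2 ancestry.

The plasmid carries no insert. In its place is a lacZα screening cassette made up of a CAP binding site, lac promoter, lac operator, a pUC18/19-type multiple cloning site and a lacZα fragment. Short annotated fragments of lacI and the pBR322 bom region appear to be carried along with this cassette. The notation [D:LacZa:E] indicates that the cassette is bounded by the MoClo fusion sites designated D and E. In MoClo assembly, Type IIS restriction enzymes excise the lacZα dropout and leave these defined overhangs, so a part or assembly with matching D and E ends ligates in directionally. The Type IIS sites themselves are not annotated in the feature table. Loss of α-complementation then allows blue/white screening to distinguish recombinant colonies from uncut vector. The vector is intended as a receiver in hierarchical, combinatorial Golden Gate-style construction of genetic devices.
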