Features (pLannotate 1.2.2; 13 found; start..end, strand, type, name):
     13..71      +  misc_feature   bom (fragment): basis of mobility region from pBR322
     77..234     -  CDS            lacZα (fragment): LacZα fragment of β-galactosidase; lacZ fragment
    231..287     +  misc_feature   MCS: pUC18/19 multiple cloning site
    324..340     -  protein_bind   lac operator: The lac repressor binds to the lac operator to inhibit transcription in E. coli. This inhibition can be relieved by adding lactose or isopropyl-β-D-thiogalactopyranoside (IPTG). lac repressor encoded by lacI
    348..378     -  promoter       lac promoter: promoter for the E. coli lac operon
    393..414     -  protein_bind   CAP binding site: CAP binding activates transcription in the presence of cAMP. E. coli catabolite activator protein
    427..496     -  CDS            lacI (fragment): lac repressor; lacI; The lac repressor binds to the lac operator to inhibit transcription in E. coli. This inhibition can be relieved by adding lactose or isopropyl-β-D-thiogalactopyranoside (IPTG).
    514..534     +  misc_feature   BioBrick suffix: universal suffix for all parts
    711..1299    -  rep_origin     ori: high-copy-number ColE1/pMB1/pBR322/pUC origin of replication
   1470..2330    -  CDS            AmpR: β-lactamase; bla; confers resistance to ampicillin, carbenicillin, and related antibiotics
   2331..2435    -  promoter       AmpR promoter: bla
   2525..2568    -  terminator     bacterial terminator: putative bacterial transcription terminator
   2571..2592    +  misc_feature   BioBrick prefix: BioBrick prefix for parts that do not start with "ATG"
>Addgene plasmid #66046 | DVA_DE | depositor full sequence | sequence record 114279 | DVA_DE sequence 2606 bps
AGGTATGTCTTCTGCACCATATGCGGTGTGAAATACCGCACAGATGCGTAAGGAGAAAATACCGCATCAG
GCGCCATTCGCCATTCAGGCTGCGCAACTGTTGGGAAGGGCGATCGGTGCGGGCCTCTTCGCTATTACGC
CAGCTGGCGAAAGGGGGATGTGCTGCAAGGCGATTAAGTTGGGTAACGCCAGGGTTTTCCCAGTCACGAC
GTTGTAAAACGACGGCCAGTGAATTCGAGCTCGGTACCCGGGGATCCTCTAGAGTCGACCTGCAGGCATG
CAAGCTTGGCGTAATCATGGTCATAGCTGTTTCCTGTGTGAAATTGTTATCCGCTCACAATTCCACACAA
CATACGAGCCGGAAGCATAAAGTGTAAAGCCTGGGGTGCCTAATGAGTGAGCTAACTCACATTAATTGCG
TTGCGCTCACTGCCCGCTTTCCAGTCGGGAAACCTGTCGTGCCAGCTGCATTAATGAATCGGCCAACGCG
CGGGGAAGACGTGCTTAGAGACCTACTAGTAGCGGCCGCTGCAGGCTTCCTCGCTCACTGACTCGCTGCG
CTCGGTCGTTCGGCTGCGGCGAGCGGTATCAGCTCACTCAAAGGCGGTAATACGGTTATCCACAGAATCA
GGGGATAACGCAGGAAAGAACATGTGAGCAAAAGGCCAGCAAAAGGCCAGGAACCGTAAAAAGGCCGCGT
TGCTGGCGTTTTTCCACAGGCTCCGCCCCCCTGACGAGCATCACAAAAATCGACGCTCAAGTCAGAGGTG
GCGAAACCCGACAGGACTATAAAGATACCAGGCGTTTCCCCCTGGAAGCTCCCTCGTGCGCTCTCCTGTT
CCGACCCTGCCGCTTACCGGATACCTGTCCGCCTTTCTCCCTTCGGGAAGCGTGGCGCTTTCTCATAGCT
CACGCTGTAGGTATCTCAGTTCGGTGTAGGTCGTTCGCTCCAAGCTGGGCTGTGTGCACGAACCCCCCGT
TCAGCCCGACCGCTGCGCCTTATCCGGTAACTATCGTCTTGAGTCCAACCCGGTAAGACACGACTTATCG
CCACTGGCAGCAGCCACTGGTAACAGGATTAGCAGAGCGAGGTATGTAGGCGGTGCTACAGAGTTCTTGA
AGTGGTGGCCTAACTACGGCTACACTAGAAGAACAGTATTTGGTATCTGCGCTCTGCTGAAGCCAGTTAC
CTTCGGAAAAAGAGTTGGTAGCTCTTGATCCGGCAAACAAACCACCGCTGGTAGCGGTGGTTTTTTTGTT
TGCAAGCAGCAGATTACGCGCAGAAAAAAAGGATCTCAAGAAGATCCTTTGATCTTTTCTACGGGGTCTG
ACGCTCAGTGGAACGAAAACTCACGTTAAGGGATTTTGGTCATGAGATTATCAAAAAGGATCTTCACCTA
GATCCTTTTAAATTAAAAATGAAGTTTTAAATCAATCTAAAGTATATATGAGTAAACTTGGTCTGACAGT
TACCAATGCTTAATCAGTGAGGCACCTATCTCAGCGATCTGTCTATTTCGTTCATCCATAGTTGCCTGAC
TCCCCGTCGTGTAGATAACTACGATACGGGAGGGCTTACCATCTGGCCCCAGTGCTGCAATGATACCGCG
CGACCCACGCTCACCGGCTCCAGATTTATCAGCAATAAACCAGCCAGCCGGAAGGGCCGAGCGCAGAAGT
GGTCCTGCAACTTTATCCGCCTCCATCCAGTCTATTAATTGTTGCCGGGAAGCTAGAGTAAGTAGTTCGC
CAGTTAATAGTTTGCGCAACGTTGTTGCCATTGCTACAGGCATCGTGGTGTCACGCTCGTCGTTTGGTAT
GGCTTCATTCAGCTCCGGTTCCCAACGATCAAGGCGAGTTACATGATCCCCCATGTTGTGCAAAAAAGCG
GTTAGCTCCTTCGGTCCTCCGATCGTTGTCAGAAGTAAGTTGGCCGCAGTGTTATCACTCATGGTTATGG
CAGCACTGCATAATTCTCTTACTGTCATGCCATCCGTAAGATGCTTTTCTGTGACTGGTGAGTACTCAAC
CAAGTCATTCTGAGAATAGTGTATGCGGCGACCGAGTTGCTCTTGCCCGGCGTCAATACGGGATAATACC
GCGCCACATAGCAGAACTTTAAAAGTGCTCATCATTGGAAAACGTTCTTCGGGGCGAAAACTCTCAAGGA
TCTTACCGCTGTTGAGATCCAGTTCGATGTAACCCACTCGTGCACCCAACTGATCTTCAGCATCTTTTAC
TTTCACCAGCGTTTCTGGGTGAGCAAAAACAGGAAGGCAAAATGCCGCAAAAAAGGGAATAAGGGCGACA
CGGAAATGTTGAATACTCATACTCTTCCTTTTTCAATATTATTGAAGCATTTATCAGGGTTATTGTCTCA
TGAGCGGATACATATTTGAATGTATTTAGAAAAATAAACAAATAGGGGTTCCGCGCACATTTCCCCGAAA
AGTGCCACCTGACGTCTAAGAAACCATTATTATCATGACATTAACCTATAAAAATAGGCGTATCACGAGG
CAGAATTTCAGATAAAAAAAATCCTTAGCTTTCGCTAAGGATGATTTCTGGAATTCGCGGCCGCTTCTAG
AGACTAGTGGGTCTCA
