>Addgene plasmid #66046 | DVA_DE | addgene partial sequence | sequence record 114278 | MoCloR 5'-gccacctgacgtctaagaaacc-3'
ATAGGCGTATCACGAGGCAGAATTTCAGATAAAAAAAATCCTTAGCTTTCGCTAAGGATGATTTCTGGAA
TTCGCGGCCGCTTCTAGAGACTAGTGGGTCTCAAGGTATGTCTTCTGCACCATATGCGGTGTGAAATACC
GCACAGATGCGTAAGGAGAAAATACCGCATCAGGCGCCATTCGCCATTCAGGCTGCGCAACTGTTGGGAA
GGGCGATCGGTGCGGGCCTCTTCGCTATTACGCCAGCTGGCGAAAGGGGGATGTGCTGCAAGGCGATTAA
GTTGGGTAACGCCAGGGTTTTCCCAGTCACGACGTTGTAAAACGACGGCCAGTGAATTCGAGCTCGGTAC
CCGGGGATCCTCTAGAGTCGACCTGCAGGCATGCAAGCTTGGCGTAATCATGGTCATAGCTGTTTCCTGT
GTGAAATTGTTATCCGCTCACAATTCCACACAACATACGAGCCGGAAGCATAAAGTGTAAAGCCTGGGGT
GCCTAATGAGTGAGCTAACTCACATTAATTGCGTTGCGCTCACTGCCCGCTTTCCAGTCGGGAAACCTGT
CGTGCCAGCTGCATTAATGAATCGGCCAACGCGCGGGGAAGACGTGCTTAGAGACCTACTAGTAGCGGCC
GCTGCAGGCTTCCTCGCTCACTGACTCGCTGCGCTCGGTCGTTCGGCTGCGGCGAGCGGTATCAGCTCAC
TCAAAGGCGGTAATACGGTTATCCACAGAATCAGGGGATAACGCAGGAAAGAACATGTGAGCAAAAGGCC
AGCAAA
